Addgene plasmid #44704: GK Rab11A p201
Depositing lab: Geri Kreitzer. Depositing organization: Cornell University.
Backbone
  Vector backbone: pDONR 201
  Backbone manufacturer: Invitrogen
  Backbone size w/o insert (bp): 4470
  Vector type: Gateway Donor vector
Growth in bacteria
  Bacterial resistance: Kanamycin, 50 μg/mL
  Growth temperature: 37°C
  Growth strain: DH5alpha
  Copy number: Unknown
Gene/Insert
  Gene/Insert name: RAB11A
  Species: H. sapiens (human)
  Entrez Gene: RAB11A (a.k.a. YL8)
  Cloning method: Gateway Cloning
  Sequencing primers: 5′ pDONR201F
Terms and licenses: Academic/Nonprofit Terms; Industry Terms: Not Available to Industry
How to cite: GK Rab11A p201 was a gift from Geri Kreitzer (Addgene plasmid # 44704 ; http://n2t.net/addgene:44704 ; RRID:Addgene_44704)
