[The description below was written by a language model from this plasmid's Addgene catalogue record.]
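Description:
GK Rab11A p201 is a Gateway entry-type clone built in the Invitrogen pDONR 201 donor vector backbone, which is listed at 4470 bp without the insert. It carries the human RAB11A gene (also known as YL8), introduced by Gateway cloning. The plasmid is maintained in standard E. coli hosts such as DH5alpha under kanamycin selection. Its copy number is recorded as unknown, and no feature table is provided, so the origin of replication and exact insert boundaries are not documented here.

In Gateway cloning, a gene flanked by attB sites is recombined into a pDONR vector in a BP reaction, replacing the donor's counter-selectable cassette and yielding an entry clone in which the insert is flanked by attL sites. Such a clone has no promoter intended to drive expression of the insert in the final host. Consistent with this, the record lists no promoter, tags or reporters. It also does not state whether the RAB11A sequence is wild type or mutant, whether it is full length, or whether a stop codon is retained, all of which affect compatibility with N- or C-terminal fusion destination vectors.

RAB11A encodes a small Rab-family GTPase best known for regulating recycling endosome trafficking. The construct's practical role is as a shuttle source. Through an LR recombination reaction, the RAB11A coding sequence can be transferred into any compatible Gateway destination vector to produce expression constructs, for example for mammalian expression or fluorescent protein fusions. The record does not specify any particular downstream application.
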