>Addgene plasmid #44704 | GK Rab11A p201 | addgene partial sequence | sequence record 63068 | pDONR201F 5'-TCGCGTTAACGCTAGCATGGATCTC-3'
TTATTTTGACTGATAGTGACCTGTTCGTTGCAACAAATTGATGAGCAATGCTTTTTTATAATGCCAACTT
TGTACAAAAAAGCAGGCTTCATGGGCACCCGCGACGACGAGTACGACTACCTCTTTAAAGTTGTCCTTAT
TGGAGATTCTGGTGTTGGAAAGAGTAATCTCCTGTCTCGATTTACTCGAAATGAGTTTAATCTGGAAAGC
AAGAGCACCATTGGAGTAGAGTTTGCAACAAGAAGCATCCAGGTTGATGGAAAAACAATAAAGGCACAGA
TATGGGACACAGCAGGGCAAGAGCGATATCGAGCTATAACATCAGCATATTATCGTGGAGCTGTAGGTGC
CTTATTGGTTTATGACATTGCTAAACATCTCACATATGAAAATGTAGAGCGATGGCTGAAAGAACTGAGA
GATCATGCTGATAGTAACATTGTTATCATGCTTGTGGGCAATAAGAGTGATCTACGTCATCTCAGGGCAG
TTCCTACAGATGAAGCAAGAGCTTTTGCAGAAAAGAATGGTTTGTCATTCATTGAAACTTCGGCCCTAGA
CTCTACAAATGTAGAAGCTGCTTTTCAGACAATTTTAACAGAGATTTACCGCATTGTTTCTCAGAAGCAA
ATGTCAGACAGACGCGAAAATGACATGTCTCCAAGCAACAATGTGGTTCCTATTCATGTTCCACCAACCA
CTGAAAACAAGCCAAAGGTGCAGTGCTGTCAGAACATCTAAGACCCAGCTTTCTTGTACAAAGTTGGCAT
TATAAGAAAGCATTGCTTATCAATTTGTTGCA
