>Addgene plasmid #44704 | GK Rab11A p201 | addgene partial sequence | sequence record 128022 | pENTR-R 5'-ATGGCTCATAACACCCCTTG-3'
TTTATTGTTCATGATGATATATTTTTATCTTGTGCAATGTAACATCAGAGATTTTGAGACACGGGCCAGA
GCTGCAGCTGGATGGCAAATAATGATTTTATTTTGACTGATAGTGACCTGTTCGTTGCAACAAATTGATA
AGCAATGCTTTCTTATAATGCCAACTTTGTACAAGAAAGCTGGGTCTTAGATGTTCTGACAGCACTGCAC
CTTTGGCTTGTTTTCAGTGGTTGGTGGAACATGAATAGGAACCACATTGTTGCTTGGAGACATGTCATTT
TCGCGTCTGTCTGACATTTGCTTCTGAGAAACAATGCGGTAAATCTCTGTTAAAATTGTCTGAAAAGCAG
CTTCTACATTTGTAGAGTCTAGGGCCGAAGTTTCAATGAATGACAAACCATTCTTTTCTGCAAAAGCTCT
TGCTTCATCTGTAGGAACTGCCCTGAGATGACGTAGATCACTCTTATTGCCCACAAGCATGATAACAATG
TTACTATCAGCATGATCTCTCAGTTCTTTCAGCCATCGCTCTACATTTTCATATGTGAGATGTTTAGCAA
TGTCATAAACCAATAAGGCACCTACAGCTCCACGATAATATGCTGATGTTATAGCTCGATATCGCTCTTG
CCCTGCTGTGTCCCATATCTGTGCCTTTATTGTTTTTCCATCAACCTGGATGCTTCTTGTTGCAAACTCT
ACTCCAATGGTGCTCTTGCTTTCCAGATTAAACTCATTTCGAGTAAATCGAGACAGGAGATTACTCTTTC
CAACACCAGAATCTCCAATAAGGACAACTTTAAAGAGGTAGTCGTACTCGTCGTCGCGGGTGCCCATGAA
GCCTGCTTTTTTGTACAA
